>Addgene plasmid #64516 | pGL2-HKII-D | depositor partial sequence | sequence record 108537 | Promoter-Exon I
TCCAGTAGTGGCCCATGCCACTCCAGAGGTGGGGAGAGAGCTTGGGGAGCGAGACTGTTTGGAAATGGTA
GGCCCTGTCTTCTTTCCATGTAACTTTCCAACTCCCAGGTTTCCCATTCTCCACCAGCAACAACCTCATG
CCATTTGAGGTGCTACTTCAATATCGCTGGCGTCTACTCATCTATGTGAACTTAAGAGTCTACTCATCTA
TGTGACTAAGAGTCTGGTGTCAGGCGTGAGCTGAGGTAGAGGTGGGCTCTTCTCAGCCTCTATAAACCAA
TTCACACCACTTGAGCCAAGCAGTTACACATGCACTTTCTCCTCCCGCCTATCAGTCCTAGCTCCTGACA
AGGTTTCTCTCCAGCCTTTTACTTTCCTGGCTTCAAGAAAGGCGGGATAATATACCAGGGTGGGGAGATT
GCATTTCAGAGTGAGACGTGTTCTGTCTTCACCTACCACTTGTTGGCGATGTGACCTTGGGCAAAGCTCA
TTAACAGCACAGTGCCTAGTTCCCTAATTTGTAAAACATATGCTATAGGTGTGACGATTACGAAGGGCTG
ACTTTTGTAATGGCTTTGCTTCAGGGATCTGCAGACTCGTTGAGCCACAATTAGGATGAGAATCAAGGTG
CTTCAGACTTGTGACAGGGCACTGGCGGCCCCTCACATGATCCTCAGATACCAGATTGTGGCGTGTGCTG
CTAGGATCACTTGTCTTTCCAGTCTCCCAACATCTCTTGGGTCCGTGATCACGCGCCCCCCACCCGAAGC
CCAGCCTGACGCGGCGGTGGCTCATGCGCCCTGGAGTCCCGGGCTCTAGCCACGGAACACACGTCCCAAC
TCTGGCGCCCGGCTCCGCCCCTAGCCTCGGGCGCGTCTCTCCCGCCGCCTGCTTGGGTGCTGGAGCAGCC
GCGCCCGCGGGCTCTGGGCGCTGATTGGCTGTGGACTGCGGGCGGGCAGCCGGAGAGCGTACACACCCTC
TTCCCGCAGCCAATGAGCGCGCCCACGTCACTGTCTTGGGCGGCCCAAAGAGCCGGCAGCCCCTCAATAA
GCCACATTGTTGCACCAACTCCAGTGCTAGAGTCTCAGGACACCACAGGCTACACGGAGTTATCCCGCTT
AGGAGACCCGAAGGCAGGAGCATCACTCCAGTGACTCTGATAAGGTGCGATCGCCCGAGAGGAACAGAAC
TGTCATTTTTGCGAAGTTGAGCCTTACGGATCCCGTGGGCGAAGTTAGCGACGGGACGCTGAGCAACTAG
ACCGGACGGCAGGAGTGAGACTTAGGTGCCTTCTAGTAGTTGTGACTTAAAAAAAAAAAAAAAAGGAAAA
GAAAAAAGGAGGAAAACCTGTTTCTGGAAACGCGAGGCCCTCAGCTGGTGAGCCATCGTGGTTAAGCTTC
TTTGTGTGGCTCCTGGAGTCTCCGATCCCAGCCGGACACCCGGGCCTGGTTTCAAAGCGGTCGAACTGCT
CTGCCCGCTCCACCGGTAGCGCTCGAG
