>Addgene plasmid #64516 | pGL2-HKII-D | addgene partial sequence | sequence record 111413 | pUC-3 5'-GCCATTCGCCATTCAGGCTGCGCAACTGTT-3'
GGCGATCGGTGCGGGCCTCTTCGCTATTACGCCAGCCCAAGCTACCATGATAAGTAAGTAATATTAAGGT
ACGTGGAGGTTTTACTTGCTTTAAAAAACCTCCCACACCTCCCCCTGAACCTGAAACATAAAATGAATGC
AATTGTTGTTGTTAACTTGTTTATTGCAGCTTATAATGGTTACAAATAAAGCAATAGCATCACAAATTTC
ACAAATAAAGCATTTTTTTCACTGCATTCTAGTTGTGGTTTGTCCAAACTCATCAATGTATCTTATGGTA
CTGTAACTGAGCTAACATAACCCGGGAGAGTAGTGGCCCATGCCACTCCAGAGGTGGGGAGAGAGCTTGG
GGAGCGAGACTGTTTGGAAATGGTAGGCCCTGTCTTCTTTCCATGTAACTTTCCAACTCCCAGGTTTCCC
ATTCTCCACCAGCAACAACCTCATGCCATTTGAGGTGCTACTTCAATATCGCTGGCGTCTACTCATCTAT
GTGAACTTAAGAGTCTGGTGTCAGGCGTGAGCTGAGGTAGAGGTGGGCTCTTCTCAGCCTCTATAAACCA
ATTCACACCACTTGAGCCAAGCAGTTACACATGCACTTTCTCCTCCCGCCTATCAGTCCTAGCTCCTGAC
AAGGTTTCTCTCCAGCCTTTTACTTTCCTGGCTTCAAGAAAGGCGGGATAATATACCAGGGTGGGGAGAT
TGCATTTCAGAGTGAGACGTGTTCTGTCTTCACCTACCACTTGTTGGCGATGTGACCTTGGGCAAAGCTC
ATTAACAGCACAGTGCCTAGTTCCCTAATTTGTAAAACATATGCTATAGGTGTGACGATTACGAAGGGCT
GACTTTTGTAATGGCTTTGCTTCAGGGATCTGCAGACTCGTTGAGCCACAATTAGGATGAGAATCAAGGT
GCTTCAGACTTGTGACAGGGCACTGGCGGCCCCTCACATGATCCTCAGATACCAGATTGTGGCGTGTGCT
GCTAGGATCACTTGTCTTTCCAGTCTCCCAACATCTCTTGG
