>Addgene plasmid #64516 | pGL2-HKII-D | addgene partial sequence | sequence record 111414 | LucNRev 5'-CCTTATGCAGTTGCTCTCC-3'
ATGGCGCCGGGCCTTTCTTTATGTTTTTGGCGTCTTCCATTTTACCAACAGTACCGGAATGCCAAGCTTA
CTTAGATCTCGAGCGCTACCGGTGGAGCGGGCAGAGCAGTTCGACCGCTTTGAAACCAGGCCCGGGTGTC
CGGCTGGGATCGGAGACTCCAGGAGCCACACAAAGAAGCTTAACCACGATGGCTCACCAGCTGAGGGCCT
CGCGTTTCCAGAAACAGGTTTTCCTCCTTTTTTCTTTTCCTTTTTTTTTTTTTTTTAAGTCACAACTACT
AGAAGGCACCTAAGTCTCACTCCTGCCGACCGGTCTAGTTGCTCAGCGTCCCGTCGCTAACTTCGCCCAC
GGGATCCGTAAGGCTCAACTTCGCAAAAATGACAGTTCTGTTCCTCTCGGGCGATCGCACCTTATCAGAG
TCACTGGAGTGATGCTCCTGCCTTCGGGTCTCCTAAGCGGGATAACTCCGTGTAGCCTGTGGTGTCCTGA
GACTCTAGCACTGGAGTTGGTGCAACAATGTGGCTTATTGAGGGGCTGCCGGCTCTTTGGGCCGCCCAAG
ACAGTGACGTGGGCGCGCTCATTGGCTGCGGGAAGAGGGTGTGTGCGCTCTCCGGCTGCCCGCCCGCAGT
CCACAGCCAATCAGCGCCCAGAGCCCGCGGGCGCGGCTGCTCCAGCACCCAAGCAGGCGGCGGGAGAGAC
GCGCCCGAGGCTAGGGGCGGAGCCGGGCGCCAGAGTTGGGACGTGTGTTCCGTGGCTAGAGCCCGGGACT
CCAGGGCGCATGAGCCACCGCCGCGTCAGGCTGGGCTTCGGGTGGGGGGCGCGTGATCACGGACCCAAGA
GATGTTGGGAGACTGGAAAGACAAGTGATCCTAGCAGCACACGCCACAATCTGGTATCTGAGGATCATGT
GAGGGGCCGCCAGTGCCCTGTCACAAGTCTGAAGCACCTTGATTCTCATCCTAATTGTGGCTCAACGAGT
CTGCAGATCCCTGAAGCAAAGCCATTACAAA
