[The description below was written by a language model from this plasmid's Addgene catalogue record.]
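Description:
pGL2-HKII-D is a firefly luciferase reporter plasmid built on the unmodified pGL2-Basic backbone, a promoterless vector in which luciferase output depends on whatever regulatory DNA is cloned upstream of the reporter gene. It is a high-copy plasmid propagated in E. coli under ampicillin selection, with a stated total size of about 7.1 kb. No feature table accompanies the record, so the origin of replication and other backbone elements are not individually documented here.

The insert is a roughly 1.5 kb fragment of the rat (R. norvegicus) type II hexokinase gene (Hk2, HKII), isolated from the AS-30D hepatoma line and described as containing the promoter region together with partial coding sequence. The purpose field describes it as the 1.0 kbp promoter version, and the "D" in the name suggests it may be one member of a series of promoter constructs, though the record does not say so. The fragment was placed by restriction cloning, with the 5′ XbaI site destroyed in the process and the 3′ XhoI site retained, so that the hexokinase II promoter drives luciferase expression.

The construct is meant for transfection-based promoter activity assays, and the associated work concerns activation of the type II hexokinase gene in cancer cells, including its response to hypoxic conditions. The depositor notes that the plasmid is kept in a recombination-deficient strain for stability and is prepared from a methylation-deficient strain for reporter studies. Repository sequencing found a 24 bp gap relative to the depositor's reference sequence, but the plasmid is said to match the construct as originally used and to function as described.
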