Addgene plasmid #64516: pGL2-HKII-D
Purpose: AS-30D hepatoma hexokinase II 1.0 kbp promoter-luciferase reporter vector
Depositing lab: Peter Pedersen. Depositing organization: Johns Hopkins University and School of Medicine. Publication: Glucose catabolism in cancer cells: identification and characterization of a marked activation response of the type II hexokinase gene to hypoxic conditions. Mathupala SP, Rempel A, Pedersen PL. J Biol Chem. 2001 Nov 16;276(46):43407-12. Epub 2001 Sep 13. 10.1074/jbc.M108181200 PubMed 11557773.
Backbone
  Vector backbone: pGL2-Basic
  Backbone manufacturer: Promega
  Backbone size w/o insert (bp): 5598
  Total vector size (bp): 7084
  Modifications to backbone: None
  Vector type: Luciferase
Growth in bacteria
  Bacterial resistance: Ampicillin, 100 μg/mL
  Growth temperature: 37°C
  Growth strain: SURE
  Copy number: High Copy
Gene/Insert
  Gene/Insert name: Type II hexokinase gene, partial cds and promoter region (alt names: HKII; HK2)
  Species: R. norvegicus (rat)
  Insert size (bp): 1487
  Mutation: Isolated from AS-30D rat hepatoma
  GenBank ID: U19605.2
  Entrez Gene: Hk2
  Promoter: Hexokinase II promoter
  Tag / fusion protein: firefly luciferase
  Cloning method: Restriction Enzyme; 5′ cloning site XbaI (destroyed during cloning); 3′ cloning site XhoI (not destroyed)
  Sequencing primers: 5′ GL primer 1; 3′ GL primer 2
Terms and licenses: Academic/Nonprofit Terms; Industry Terms: Not Available to Industry
Depositor comments: For stability the plasmid is maintained in E. coli SURE. For reporter studies it is propagated in E. coli SCS110 or other methylation deficient strain. Note: Addgene's quality control sequencing has identified a 24 base pair gap, compared to the depositor's reference sequence. However, the plasmid accurately reflects the construct as it was used in the associated publication, and should function as described.
How to cite: pGL2-HKII-D was a gift from Peter Pedersen (Addgene plasmid # 64516 ; http://n2t.net/addgene:64516 ; RRID:Addgene_64516)
